>Addgene plasmid #84740 | pY109 (lenti-LbCpf1) | addgene full sequence | sequence record 292233 | Addgene NGS Result
AGCTGGATAAGGTGAAGATCGCCATCTCTAACAAGGAGTGGCTGGAGTACGCCCAGACCAGCGTGAAGCA
CAAAAGGCCGGCGGCCACGAAAAAGGCCGGCCAGGCAAAAAAGAAAAAGGGATCCTACCCATACGATGTT
CCAGATTACGCTTATCCCTACGACGTGCCTGATTATGCATACCCATATGATGTCCCCGACTATGCCGGAT
CCGGCGCAACAAACTTCTCTCTGCTGAAACAAGCCGGAGATGTCGAAGAGAATCCTGGACCGACCGAGTA
CAAGCCCACGGTGCGCCTCGCCACCCGCGACGACGTCCCCAGGGCCGTACGCACCCTCGCCGCCGCGTTC
GCCGACTACCCCGCCACGCGCCACACCGTCGATCCGGACCGCCACATCGAGCGGGTCACCGAGCTGCAAG
AACTCTTCCTCACGCGCGTCGGGCTCGACATCGGCAAGGTGTGGGTCGCGGACGACGGCGCCGCGGTGGC
GGTCTGGACCACGCCGGAGAGCGTCGAAGCGGGGGCGGTGTTCGCCGAGATCGGCCCGCGCATGGCCGAG
TTGAGCGGTTCCCGGCTGGCCGCGCAGCAACAGATGGAAGGCCTCCTGGCGCCGCACCGGCCCAAGGAGC
CCGCGTGGTTCCTGGCCACCGTCGGAGTCTCGCCCGACCACCAGGGCAAGGGTCTGGGCAGCGCCGTCGT
GCTCCCCGGAGTGGAGGCGGCCGAGCGCGCCGGGGTGCCCGCCTTCCTGGAGACCTCCGCGCCCCGCAAC
CTCCCCTTCTACGAGCGGCTCGGCTTCACCGTCACCGCCGACGTCGAGGTGCCCGAAGGACCGCGCACCT
GGTGCATGACCCGCAAGCCCGGTGCCTGAACGCGTTAAGTCGACAATCAACCTCTGGATTACAAAATTTG
TGAAAGATTGACTGGTATTCTTAACTATGTTGCTCCTTTTACGCTATGTGGATACGCTGCTTTAATGCCT
TTGTATCATGCTATTGCTTCCCGTATGGCTTTCATTTTCTCCTCCTTGTATAAATCCTGGTTGCTGTCTC
TTTATGAGGAGTTGTGGCCCGTTGTCAGGCAACGTGGCGTGGTGTGCACTGTGTTTGCTGACGCAACCCC
CACTGGTTGGGGCATTGCCACCACCTGTCAGCTCCTTTCCGGGACTTTCGCTTTCCCCCTCCCTATTGCC
ACGGCGGAACTCATCGCCGCCTGCCTTGCCCGCTGCTGGACAGGGGCTCGGCTGTTGGGCACTGACAATT
CCGTGGTGTTGTCGGGGAAATCATCGTCCTTTCCTTGGCTGCTCGCCTGTGTTGCCACCTGGATTCTGCG
CGGGACGTCCTTCTGCTACGTCCCTTCGGCCCTCAATCCAGCGGACCTTCCTTCCCGCGGCCTGCTGCCG
GCTCTGCGGCCTCTTCCGCGTCTTCGCCTTCGCCCTCAGACGAGTCGGATCTCCCTTTGGGCCGCCTCCC
CGCGTCGACTTTAAGACCAATGACTTACAAGGCAGCTGTAGATCTTAGCCACTTTTTAAAAGAAAAGGGG
GGACTGGAAGGGCTAATTCACTCCCAACGAAGACAAGATCTGCTTTTTGCTTGTACTGGGTCTCTCTGGT
TAGACCAGATCTGAGCCTGGGAGCTCTCTGGCTAACTAGGGAACCCACTGCTTAAGCCTCAATAAAGCTT
GCCTTGAGTGCTTCAAGTAGTGTGTGCCCGTCTGTTGTGTGACTCTGGTAACTAGAGATCCCTCAGACCC
TTTTAGTCAGTGTGGAAAATCTCTAGCAGGGCCCGTTTAAACCCGCTGATCAGCCTCGACTGTGCCTTCT
AGTTGCCAGCCATCTGTTGTTTGCCCCTCCCCCGTGCCTTCCTTGACCCTGGAAGGTGCCACTCCCACTG
TCCTTTCCTAATAAAATGAGGAAATTGCATCGCATTGTCTGAGTAGGTGTCATTCTATTCTGGGGGGTGG
GGTGGGGCAGGACAGCAAGGGGGAGGATTGGGAAGACAATAGCAGGCATGCTGGGGATGCGGTGGGCTCT
ATGGCTTCTGAGGCGGAAAGAACCAGCTGGGGCTCTAGGGGGTATCCCC
[124 nt withheld, positions 2080-2203]
C
[91 nt withheld, positions 2205-2295]
A
[49 nt withheld, positions 2297-2345]
CCTTTGACGTTGGAGTCCACGTTCTTT
[37 nt withheld, positions 2373-2409]
ACCCTATCTCGGTCTATTCTTTTGATTTATAAGGGATTTTGCCGATTTCGGCCTATTGGTTAAAAAATGA
GCTGATTTAACAAAAATTTAACGCGAATTAATTCTGTGGAATGTGTGTCAGTTAGGGTGTGGAAAGTCCC
CAGGCTCCCCAGCAGGCAGAAGTATGCAAAGCATGCATCTCAATTAGTCAGCAACCAGGTGTGGAAAGTC
CCCAGGCTCCCCAGCAGGCAGAAGTATGCAAAGCATGCATCTCAATTAGTCAGCAACCATAGTCCCGCCC
CTAACTCCGCCCATCCCGCCCCTAACTCCGCCCAGTTCCGCCCATTCTCCGCCCCATGGCTGACTAATTT
TTTTTATTTATGCAGAGGCCGAGGCCGCCTCTGCCTCTGAGCTATTCCAGAAGTAGTGAGGAGGCTTTTT
TGGAGGCCTAGGCTTTTGCAAAAAGCTCCCGGGAGCTTGTATATCCATTTTCGGATCTGATCAGCACGTG
TTGACAATTAATCATCGGCATAGTATATCGGCATAGTATAATACGACAAGGTGAGGAACTAAACCATGGC
CAAGTTGACCAGTGCCGTTCCGGTGCTCACCGCGCGCGACGTCGCCGGAGCGGTCGAGTTCTGGACCGAC
CGGCTCGGGTTCTCCCGGGACTTCGTGGAGGACGACTTCGCCGGTGTGGTCCGGGACGACGTGACCCTGT
TCATCAGCGCGGTCCAGGACCAGGTGGTGCCGGACAACACCCTGGCCTGGGTGTGGGTGCGCGGCCTGGA
CGAGCTGTACGCCGAGTGGTCGGAGGTCGTGTCCACGAACTTCCGGGACGCCTCCGGGCCGGCCATGACC
GAGATCGGCGAGCAGCCGTGGGGGCGGGAGTTCGCCCTGCGCGACCCGGCCGGCAACTGCGTGCACTTCG
TGGCCGAGGAGCAGGACTGACACGTGCTACGAGATTTCGATTCCACCGCCGCCTTCTATGAAAGGTTGGG
CTTCGGAATCGTTTTCCGGGACGCCGGCTGGATGATCCTCCAGCGCGGGGATCTCATGCTGGAGTTCTTC
GCCCACCCCAACTTGTTTATTGCAGCTTATAATGGTTACAAATAAAGCAATAGCATCACAAATTTCACAA
ATAAAGCATTTTTTTCACTGCATTCTAGTTGTGGTTTGTCCAAACTCATCAATGTATCTTATCATGTCTG
TATACCGTCGACCTCTAGCTAGAGCTTGGCGTAATCATGGTCATAGCTGTTTCCTGTGTGAAATTGTTAT
CCGCTCACAATTCCACACAACATACGAGCCGGAAGCATAAAGTGTAAAGCCTGGGGTGCCTAATGAGTGA
GCTAACTCACATTAATTGCGTTGCGCTCACTGCCCGCTTTCCAGTCGGGAAACCTGTCGTGCCAGCTGCA
TTAATGAATCGGCCAACGCGCGGGGAGAGGCGGTTTGCGTATTGGGCGCTCTTCCGCTTCCTCGCTCACT
GACTCGCTGCGCTCGGTCGTTCGGCTGCGGCGAGCGGTATCAGCTCACTCAAAGGCGGTAATACGGTTAT
CCACAGAATCAGGGGATAACGCAGGAAAGAACATGTGAGCAAAAGGCCAGCAAAAGGCCAGGAACCGTAA
AAAGGCCGCGTTGCTGGCGTTTTTCCATAGGCTCCGCCCCCCTGACGAGCATCACAAAAATCGACGCTCA
AGTCAGAGGTGGCGAAACCCGACAGGACTATAAAGATACCAGGCGTTTCCCCCTGGAAGCTCCCTCGTGC
GCTCTCCTGTTCCGACCCTGCCGCTTACCGGATACCTGTCCGCCTTTCTCCCTTCGGGAAGCGTGGCGCT
TTCTCATAGCTCACGCTGTAGGTATCTCAGTTCGGTGTAGGTCGTTCGCTCCAAGCTGGGCTGTGTGCAC
GAACCCCCCGTTCAGCCCGACCGCTGCGCCTTATCCGGTAACTATCGTCTTGAGTCCAACCCGGTAAGAC
ACGACTTATCGCCACTGGCAGCAGCCACTGGTAACAGGATTAGCAGAGCGAGGTATGTAGGCGGTGCTAC
AGAGTTCTTGAAGTGGTGGCCTAACTACGGCTACACTAGAAGAACAGTATTTGGTATCTGCGCTCTGCTG
AAGCCAGTTACCTTCGGAAAAAGAGTTGGTAGCTCTTGATCCGGCAAACAAACCACCGCTGGTAGCGGTG
GTTTTTTTGTTTGCAAGCAGCAGATTACGCGCAGAAAAAAAGGATCTCAAGAAGATCCTTTGATCTTTTC
TACGGGGTCTGACGCTCAGTGGAACGAAAACTCACGTTAAGGGATTTTGGTCATGAGATTATCAAAAAGG
ATCTTCACCTAGATCCTTTTAAATTAAAAATGAAGTTTTAAATCAATCTAAAGTATATATGAGTAAACTT
GGTCTGACAGTTACCAATGCTTAATCAGTGAGGCACCTATCTCAGCGATCTGTCTATTTCGTTCATCCAT
AGTTGCCTGACTCCCCGTCGTGTAGATAACTACGATACGGGAGGGCTTACCATCTGGCCCCAGTGCTGCA
ATGATACCGCGAGACCCACGCTCACCGGCTCCAGATTTATCAGCAATAAACCAGCCAGCCGGAAGGGCCG
AGCGCAGAAGTGGTCCTGCAACTTTATCCGCCTCCATCCAGTCTATTAATTGTTGCCGGGAAGCTAGAGT
AAGTAGTTCGCCAGTTAATAGTTTGCGCAACGTTGTTGCCATTGCTACAGGCATCGTGGTGTCACGCTCG
TCGTTTGGTATGGCTTCATTCAGCTCCGGTTCCCAACGATCAAGGCGAGTTACATGATCCCCCATGTTGT
GCAAAAAAGCGGTTAGCTCCTTCGGTCCTCCGATCGTTGTCAGAAGTAAGTTGGCCGCAGTGTTATCACT
CATGGTTATGGCAGCACTGCATAATTCTCTTACTGTCATGCCATCCGTAAGATGCTTTTCTGTGACTGGT
GAGTACTCAACCAAGTCATTCTGAGAATAGTGTATGCGGCGACCGAGTTGCTCTTGCCCGGCGTCAATAC
GGGATAATACCGCGCCACATAGCAGAACTTTAAAAGTGCTCATCATTGGAAAACGTTCTTCGGGGCGAAA
ACTCTCAAGGATCTTACCGCTGTTGAGATCCAGTTCGATGTAACCCACTCGTGCACCCAACTGATCTTCA
GCATCTTTTACTTTCACCAGCGTTTCTGGGTGAGCAAAAACAGGAAGGCAAAATGCCGCAAAAAAGGGAA
TAAGGGCGACACGGAAATGTTGAATACTCATACTCTTCCTTTTTCAATATTATTGAAGCATTTATCAGGG
TTATTGTCTCATGAGCGGATACATATTTGAATGTATTTAGAAAAATAAACAAATAGGGGTTCCGCGCACA
TTTCCCCGAAAAGTGCCACCTGACGTCGACGGATCGGGAGATCTCCCGATCCCCTATGGTGCACTCTCAG
TACAATCTGCTCTGATGCCGCATAGTTAAGCCAGTATCTGCTCCCTGCTTGTGTGTTGGAGGTCGCTGAG
TAGTGCGCGAGCAAAATTTAAGCTACAACAAGGCAAGGCTTGACCGACAATTGCATGAAGAATCTGCTTA
GGGTTAGGCGTTTTGCGCTGCTTCGCGATGTACGGGCCAGATATACGCGTTGACATTGATTATTGACTAG
TTATTAATAGTAATCAATTACGGGGTCATTAGTTCATAGCCCATATATGGAGTTCCGCGTTACATAACTT
ACGGTAAATGGCCCGCCTGGCTGACCGCCCAACGACCCCCGCCCATTGACGTCAATAATGACGTATGTTC
CCATAGTAACGCCAATAGGGACTTTCCATTGACGTCAATGGGTGGAGTATTTACGGTAAACTGCCCACTT
GGCAGTACATCAAGTGTATCATATGCCAAGTACGCCCCCTATTGACGTCAATGACGGTAAATGGCCCGCC
TGGCATTATGCCCAGTACATGACCTTATGGGACTTTCCTACTTGGCAGTACATCTACGTATTAGTCATCG
CTATTACCATGGTGATGCGGTTTTGGCAGTACATCAATGGGCGTGGATAGCGGTTTGACTCACGGGGATT
TCCAAGTCTCCACCCCATTGACGTCAATGGGAGTTTGTTTTGGCACCAAAATCAACGGGACTTTCCAAAA
TGTCGTAACAACTCCGCCCCATTGACGCAAATGGGCGGTAGGCGTGTACGGTGGGAGGTCTATATAAGCA
GCGCGTTTTGCCTGTACTGGGTCTCTCTGGTTAGACCAGATCTGAGCCTGGGAGCTCTCTGGCTAACTAG
GGAACCCACTGCTTAAGCCTCAATAAAGCTTGCCTTGAGTGCTTCAAGTAGTGTGTGCCCGTCTGTTGTG
TGACTCTGGTAACTAGAGATCCCTCAGACCCTTTTAGTCAGTGTGGAAAATCTCTAGCAGTGGCGCCCGA
ACAGGGACTTGAAAGCGAAAGGGAAACCAGAGGAGCTCTCTCGACGCAGGACTCGGCTTGCTGAAGCGCG
CACGGCAAGAGGCGAGGGGCGGCGACTGGTGAGTACGCCAAAAATTTTGACTAGCGGAGGCTAGAAGGAG
AGAGATGGGTGCGAGAGCGTCAGTATTAAGCGGGGGAGAATTAGATCGCGATGGGAAAAAATTCGGTTAA
GGCCAGGGGGAAAGAAAAAATATAAATTAAAACATATAGTATGGGCAAGCAGGGAGCTAGAACGATTCGC
AGTTAATCCTGGCCTGTTAGAAACATCAGAAGGCTGTAGACAAATACTGGGACAGCTACAACCATCCCTT
CAGACAGGATCAGAAGAACTTAGATCATTATATAATACAGTAGCAACCCTCTATTGTGTGCATCAAAGGA
TAGAGATAAAAGACACCAAGGAAGCTTTAGACAAGATAGAGGAAGAGCAAAACAAAAGTAAGACCACCGC
ACAGCAAGCGGCCGCTGATCTTCAGACCTGGAGGAGGAGATATGAGGGACAATTGGAGAAGTGAATTATA
TAAATATAAAGTAGTAAAAATTGAACCATTAGGAGTAGCACCCACCAAGGCAAAGAGAAGAGTGGTGCAG
AGAGAAAAAAGAGCAGTGGGAATAGGAGCTTTGTTCCTTGGGTTCTTGGGAGCAGCAGGAAGCACTATGG
GCGCAGCGTCAATGACGCTGACGGTACAGGCCAGACAATTATTGTCTGGTATAGTGCAGCAGCAGAACAA
TTTGCTGAGGGCTATTGAGGCGCAACAGCATCTGTTGCAACTCACAGTCTGGGGCATCAAGCAGCTCCAG
GCAAGAATCCTGGCTGTGGAAAGATACCTAAAGGATCAACAGCTCCTGGGGATTTGGGGTTGCTCTGGAA
AACTCATTTGCACCACTGCTGTGCCTTGGAATGCTAGTTGGAGTAATAAATCTCTGGAACAGATTTGGAA
TCACACGACCTGGATGGAGTGGGACAGAGAAATTAACAATTACACAAGCTTAATACACTCCTTAATTGAA
GAATCGCAAAACCAGCAAGAAAAGAATGAACAAGAATTATTGGAATTAGATAAATGGGCAAGTTTGTGGA
ATTGGTTTAACATAACAAATTGGCTGTGGTATATAAAATTATTCATAATGATAGTAGGAGGCTTGGTAGG
TTTAAGAATAGTTTTTGCTGTACTTTCTATAGTGAATAGAGTTAGGCAGGGATATTCACCATTATCGTTT
CAGACCCACCTCCCAACCCCGAGGGGACCCGACAGGCCCGAAGGAATAGAAGAAGAAGGTGGAGAGAGAG
ACAGAGACAGATCCATTCGATTAGTGAACGGATCGGCACTGCGTGCGCCAATTCTGCAGACAAATGGCAG
TATTCATCCACAATTTTAAAAGAAAAGGGGGGATTGGGGGGTACAGTGCAGGGGAAAGAATAGTAGACAT
AATAGCAACAGACATACAAACTAAAGAATTACAAAAACAAATTACAAAAATTCAAAATTTTCGGGTTTAT
TACAGGGACAGCAGAGATCCAGTTTGGTTAATTTAATTAAAAAAAGAGACGATATATCGTCTCCATCTAC
ACTTAGTAGAAATTACGGTGTTTCGTCCTTTCCACAAGATATATAAAGCCAAGAAATCGAAATACTTTCA
AGTTACGGTAAGCATATGATAGTCCATTTTAAAACATAATTTTAAAACTGCAAACTACCCAAGAAATTAT
TACTTTCTACGTCACGTATTTTGTACTAATATCTTTGTGTTTACAGTCAAATTAATTCCAATTATCTCTC
TAACAGCCTTGTATCGTATATGCAAATATGAAGGAATCATGGGAAATAGGCCCTCTTCTCGAGAGGTCTT
GAAAGGAGTGGGAATTGGCTCCGGTGCCCGTCAGTGGGCAGAGCGCACATCGCCCACAGTCCCCGAGAAG
TTGGGGGGAGGGGTCGGCAATTGATCCGGTGCCTAGAGAAGGTGGCGCGGGGTAAACTGGGAAAGTGATG
TCGTGTACTGGCTCCGCCTTTTTCCCGAGGGTGGGGGAGAACCGTATATAAGTGCAGTAGTCGCCGTGAA
CGTTCTTTTTCGCAACGGGTTTGCCGCCAGAACACAGGTCCGGTGCCACCATGGCCCCAAAGAAGAAGCG
GAAGGTCGGTATCCACGGAGTCCCAGCAGCCAGCAAGCTGGAGAAGTTTACAAACTGCTACTCCCTGTCT
AAGACCCTGAGGTTCAAGGCCATCCCTGTGGGCAAGACCCAGGAGAACATCGACAATAAGCGGCTGCTGG
TGGAGGACGAGAAGAGAGCCGAGGATTATAAGGGCGTGAAGAAGCTGCTGGATCGCTACTATCTGTCTTT
TATCAACGACGTGCTGCACAGCATCAAGCTGAAGAATCTGAACAATTACATCAGCCTGTTCCGGAAGAAA
ACCAGAACCGAGAAGGAGAATAAGGAGCTGGAGAACCTGGAGATCAATCTGCGGAAGGAGATCGCCAAGG
CCTTCAAGGGCAACGAGGGCTACAAGTCCCTGTTTAAGAAGGATATCATCGAGACAATCCTGCCAGAGTT
CCTGGACGATAAGGACGAGATCGCCCTGGTGAACAGCTTCAATGGCTTTACCACAGCCTTCACCGGCTTC
TTTGATAACAGAGAGAATATGTTTTCCGAGGAGGCCAAGAGCACATCCATCGCCTTCAGGTGTATCAACG
AGAATCTGACCCGCTACATCTCTAATATGGACATCTTCGAGAAGGTGGACGCCATCTTTGATAAGCACGA
GGTGCAGGAGATCAAGGAGAAGATCCTGAACAGCGACTATGATGTGGAGGATTTCTTTGAGGGCGAGTTC
TTTAACTTTGTGCTGACACAGGAGGGCATCGACGTGTATAACGCCATCATCGGCGGCTTCGTGACCGAGA
GCGGCGAGAAGATCAAGGGCCTGAACGAGTACATCAACCTGTATAATCAGAAAACCAAGCAGAAGCTGCC
TAAGTTTAAGCCACTGTATAAGCAGGTGCTGAGCGATCGGGAGTCTCTGAGCTTCTACGGCGAGGGCTAT
ACATCCGATGAGGAGGTGCTGGAGGTGTTTAGAAACACCCTGAACAAGAACAGCGAGATCTTCAGCTCCA
TCAAGAAGCTGGAGAAGCTGTTCAAGAATTTTGACGAGTACTCTAGCGCCGGCATCTTTGTGAAGAACGG
CCCCGCCATCAGCACAATCTCCAAGGATATCTTCGGCGAGTGGAACGTGATCCGGGACAAGTGGAATGCC
GAGTATGACGATATCCACCTGAAGAAGAAGGCCGTGGTGACCGAGAAGTACGAGGACGATCGGAGAAAGT
CCTTCAAGAAGATCGGCTCCTTTTCTCTGGAGCAGCTGCAGGAGTACGCCGACGCCGATCTGTCTGTGGT
GGAGAAGCTGAAGGAGATCATCATCCAGAAGGTGGATGAGATCTACAAGGTGTATGGCTCCTCTGAGAAG
CTGTTCGACGCCGATTTTGTGCTGGAGAAGAGCCTGAAGAAGAACGACGCCGTGGTGGCCATCATGAAGG
ACCTGCTGGATTCTGTGAAGAGCTTCGAGAATTACATCAAGGCCTTCTTTGGCGAGGGCAAGGAGACAAA
CAGGGACGAGTCCTTCTATGGCGATTTTGTGCTGGCCTACGACATCCTGCTGAAGGTGGACCACATCTAC
GATGCCATCCGCAATTATGTGACCCAGAAGCCCTACTCTAAGGATAAGTTCAAGCTGTATTTTCAGAACC
CTCAGTTCATGGGCGGCTGGGACAAGGATAAGGAGACAGACTATCGGGCCACCATCCTGAGATACGGCTC
CAAGTACTATCTGGCCATCATGGATAAGAAGTACGCCAAGTGCCTGCAGAAGATCGACAAGGACGATGTG
AACGGCAATTACGAGAAGATCAACTATAAGCTGCTGCCCGGCCCTAATAAGATGCTGCCAAAGGTGTTCT
TTTCTAAGAAGTGGATGGCCTACTATAACCCCAGCGAGGACATCCAGAAGATCTACAAGAATGGCACATT
CAAGAAGGGCGATATGTTTAACCTGAATGACTGTCACAAGCTGATCGACTTCTTTAAGGATAGCATCTCC
CGGTATCCAAAGTGGTCCAATGCCTACGATTTCAACTTTTCTGAGACAGAGAAGTATAAGGACATCGCCG
GCTTTTACAGAGAGGTGGAGGAGCAGGGCTATAAGGTGAGCTTCGAGTCTGCCAGCAAGAAGGAGGTGGA
TAAGCTGGTGGAGGAGGGCAAGCTGTATATGTTCCAGATCTATAACAAGGACTTTTCCGATAAGTCTCAC
GGCACACCCAATCTGCACACCATGTACTTCAAGCTGCTGTTTGACGAGAACAATCACGGACAGATCAGGC
TGAGCGGAGGAGCAGAGCTGTTCATGAGGCGCGCCTCCCTGAAGAAGGAGGAGCTGGTGGTGCACCCAGC
CAACTCCCCTATCGCCAACAAGAATCCAGATAATCCCAAGAAAACCACAACCCTGTCCTACGACGTGTAT
AAGGATAAGAGGTTTTCTGAGGACCAGTACGAGCTGCACATCCCAATCGCCATCAATAAGTGCCCCAAGA
ACATCTTCAAGATCAATACAGAGGTGCGCGTGCTGCTGAAGCACGACGATAACCCCTATGTGATCGGCAT
CGATAGGGGCGAGCGCAATCTGCTGTATATCGTGGTGGTGGACGGCAAGGGCAACATCGTGGAGCAGTAT
TCCCTGAACGAGATCATCAACAACTTCAACGGCATCAGGATCAAGACAGATTACCACTCTCTGCTGGACA
AGAAGGAGAAGGAGAGGTTCGAGGCCCGCCAGAACTGGACCTCCATCGAGAATATCAAGGAGCTGAAGGC
CGGCTATATCTCTCAGGTGGTGCACAAGATCTGCGAGCTGGTGGAGAAGTACGATGCCGTGATCGCCCTG
GAGGACCTGAACTCTGGCTTTAAGAATAGCCGCGTGAAGGTGGAGAAGCAGGTGTATCAGAAGTTCGAGA
AGATGCTGATCGATAAGCTGAACTACATGGTGGACAAGAAGTCTAATCCTTGTGCAACAGGCGGCGCCCT
GAAGGGCTATCAGATCACCAATAAGTTCGAGAGCTTTAAGTCCATGTCTACCCAGAACGGCTTCATCTTT
TACATCCCTGCCTGGCTGACATCCAAGATCGATCCATCTACCGGCTTTGTGAACCTGCTGAAAACCAAGT
ATACCAGCATCGCCGATTCCAAGAAGTTCATCAGCTCCTTTGACAGGATCATGTACGTGCCCGAGGAGGA
TCTGTTCGAGTTTGCCCTGGACTATAAGAACTTCTCTCGCACAGACGCCGATTACATCAAGAAGTGGAAG
CTGTACTCCTACGGCAACCGGATCAGAATCTTCCGGAATCCTAAGAAGAACAACGTGTTCGACTGGGAGG
AGGTGTGCCTGACCAGCGCCTATAAGGAGCTGTTCAACAAGTACGGCATCAATTATCAGCAGGGCGATAT
CAGAGCCCTGCTGTGCGAGCAGTCCGACAAGGCCTTCTACTCTAGCTTTATGGCCCTGATGAGCCTGATG
CTGCAGATGCGGAACAGCATCACAGGCCGCACCGACGTGGATTTTCTGATCAGCCCTGTGAAGAACTCCG
ACGGCATCTTCTACGATAGCCGGAACTATGAGGCCCAGGAGAATGCCATCCTGCCAAAGAACGCCGACGC
CAATGGCGCCTATAACATCGCCAGAAAGGTGCTGTGGGCCATCGGCCAGTTCAAGAAGGCCGAGGACGAG
A
Features (pLannotate 1.2.2; 33 found; start..end, strand, type, name):
     72..119     +  CDS            nucleoplasmin NLS: bipartite nuclear localization signal from nucleoplasmin
    126..206     +  CDS            3xHA: three tandem HA epitope tags
    272..869     +  CDS            PuroR (fragment): puromycin N-acetyltransferase; pac from Streptomyces; confers resistance to puromycin
    885..1473    +  misc_feature   WPRE: woodchuck hepatitis virus posttranscriptional regulatory element
   1524..1543    +  misc_feature   cPPT/CTS (fragment): central polypurine tract and central termination sequence of HIV-1
   1545..1778    +  LTR            3' LTR (ΔU3): self-inactivating 3' long terminal repeat (LTR) from HIV-1
   1810..2034    +  polyA_signal   bGH poly(A) signal: bovine growth hormone polyadenylation signal
   2038..2059    +  promoter       SV40 promoter (fragment): SV40 enhancer and early promoter
   2080..2508    +  rep_origin     f1 ori (sequence partly withheld): f1 bacteriophage origin of replication; arrow indicates direction of (+) strand synthesis
   2522..2851    +  promoter       SV40 promoter: SV40 enhancer and early promoter
   2899..2946    +  promoter       EM7 promoter: synthetic bacterial promoter&nbsp
   2965..3339    +  CDS            BleoR: antibiotic-binding protein; Sh ble from Streptoalloteichus hindustanus; confers resistance to bleomycin, phleomycin, and Zeocin™
   3349..3474    +  CDS            ble (fragment): BLE_KLEPN - Experimental evidence at protein level: Swiss-Prot protein existence level 1. Binding protein with a strong affinity to the bleomycin family of antibiotics. Binds to CL990; an antimitotic-antibiotic compound. From Klebsiella pneumoniae.
   3469..3590    +  polyA_signal   SV40 poly(A) signal: SV40 polyadenylation signal
   3661..3683    -  protein_bind   lac operator (fragment): The lac repressor binds to the lac operator to inhibit transcription in E. coli. This inhibition can be relieved by adding lactose or isopropyl-β-D-thiogalactopyranoside (IPTG). lac repressor encoded by lacI
   3687..3717    -  promoter       lac promoter: promoter for the E. coli lac operon
   3732..3753    -  protein_bind   CAP binding site: CAP binding activates transcription in the presence of cAMP. E. coli catabolite activator protein
   3766..3858    -  CDS            lacI (fragment): lac repressor; lacI; The lac repressor binds to the lac operator to inhibit transcription in E. coli. This inhibition can be relieved by adding lactose or isopropyl-β-D-thiogalactopyranoside (IPTG).
   4041..4629    -  rep_origin     ori: high-copy-number ColE1/pMB1/pBR322/pUC origin of replication
   4800..5660    -  CDS            AmpR: β-lactamase; bla; confers resistance to ampicillin, carbenicillin, and related antibiotics
   5661..5765    -  promoter       AmpR promoter: bla
   5824..5876    -  misc_feature   bom (fragment): basis of mobility region from pBR322
   6031..6410    +  enhancer       CMV enhancer: human cytomegalovirus immediate early enhancer
   6411..6610    +  promoter       CMV promoter: human cytomegalovirus (CMV) immediate early promoter
   6628..6808    +  LTR            5' LTR (truncated): truncated 5' long terminal repeat (LTR) from HIV-1
   6855..6980    +  misc_feature   HIV-1 Ψ: packaging signal of human immunodeficiency virus type 1
   6964..7327    +  CDS            HIV-1 gag (fragment): gag protein from human immunodeficiency virus 1; gag
   7473..7706    +  misc_feature   RRE: The Rev response element (RRE) of HIV-1 allows for Rev-dependent mRNA export from the nucleus to the cytoplasm.
   8083..8183    +  CDS            Rev (fragment): human immunodeficiency virus 1 (HIV-1) Rev protein; rev; enhances nuclear export of unspliced and incompletely spliced viral mRNAs
   8233..8350    +  misc_feature   cPPT/CTS: central polypurine tract and central termination sequence of HIV-1
   8454..8694    -  promoter       U6 promoter: RNA polymerase III promoter for human U6 snRNA
   8745..8956    +  promoter       EF-1α core promoter: core promoter for human elongation factor EF-1α
   9021..71      +  CDS            LbCpf1 (across the origin): CRISPR-associated protein from Lachnospiraceae bacterium ND2006 (Zetsche et al., 2015)
