[The description below was written by a language model from this plasmid's Addgene catalogue record and pLannotate feature annotations shown in this document.]
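Description:
pY109 (lenti-LbCpf1) is a 12.6 kb all-in-one lentiviral plasmid built on the pHKO_23 backbone for delivering the Cas12a-family nuclease LbCpf1 together with a crRNA guide into mammalian cells. It is propagated in E. coli through a high-copy ColE1/pUC origin with ampicillin resistance. The backbone also carries an f1 origin and an SV40/EM7-driven bleomycin/Zeocin resistance cassette that lies outside the viral genome. The transfer-vector architecture is third-generation and self-inactivating. A CMV enhancer/promoter drives a truncated HIV-1 5' LTR, followed by the Ψ packaging signal with a partial gag sequence, the RRE for Rev-dependent export of the genomic RNA, and the cPPT/CTS. At the far end sit a WPRE to boost transcript expression, a ΔU3 3' LTR and a bGH polyadenylation signal.

Between the LTRs sit two expression units. The EF-1α core (EFS) promoter drives a human codon-optimised LbCpf1 from Lachnospiraceae bacterium ND2006. The record lists NLSs at both ends of the protein, and the feature table annotates the C-terminal one as a nucleoplasmin NLS, followed by a 3xHA epitope tag. The nuclease is linked through a P2A self-cleaving peptide to puromycin N-acetyltransferase, so the nuclease and the selection marker are translated from one transcript and transduced cells can be enriched with puromycin. A human U6 Pol III promoter, annotated in the opposite orientation to the EFS unit, controls a BsmBI cloning cassette into which Cpf1 guide sequences are inserted. Because Cpf1 processes its own crRNAs, the associated work used such vectors for multiplex editing from a single crRNA array. The plasmid is intended for producing lentivirus for stable genome editing experiments.
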