Addgene plasmid #84740: pY109 (lenti-LbCpf1)
Purpose: Lenti virus delivery of LbCpf1 and crRNA guide
Depositing lab: Feng Zhang. Depositing organization: Broad Institute. Publication: Multiplex gene editing by CRISPR-Cpf1 using a single crRNA array. Zetsche B, Heidenreich M, Mohanraju P, Fedorova I, Kneppers J, DeGennaro EM, Winblad N, Choudhury SR, Abudayyeh OO, Gootenberg JS, Wu WY, Scott DA, Severinov K, van der Oost J, Zhang F. Nat Biotechnol. 2017 Jan;35(1):31-34. doi: 10.1038/nbt.3737. Epub 2016 Dec 5. PubMed 27918548.
Backbone
  Vector backbone: pHKO_23
  Backbone size w/o insert (bp): 8069
  Total vector size (bp): 12630
  Vector type: Lentiviral
  Selectable markers: Puromycin
Growth in bacteria
  Bacterial resistance: Ampicillin, 100 μg/mL
  Growth temperature: 37°C
  Growth strain: NEB Stable
  Copy number: Unknown
Gene/Insert 1
  Gene/Insert name: huLbCpf1 (alt name: huLbCas12a)
  Species: Synthetic
  Insert size (bp): 3867
  Promoter: EFS
  Tag / fusion protein: NLS (N terminal on insert); NLS (C terminal on insert); 3xHA (C terminal on insert)
  Cloning method: Gibson Cloning
  Sequencing primers: 5′ aggtcttgaaaggagtgggaattgg
Gene/Insert 2
  Gene/Insert name: puromycin resistance gene (alt name: puro)
  Species: Synthetic
  Insert size (bp): 597
  Tag / fusion protein: P2A (N terminal on insert)
Terms and licenses: Academic/Nonprofit Terms; Industry Terms: Not Available to Industry
Depositor comments: Contains a BsmBI cloning cassette for insertion of Cpf1 guides under U6 promoter control.
How to cite: pY109 (lenti-LbCpf1) was a gift from Feng Zhang (Addgene plasmid # 84740 ; http://n2t.net/addgene:84740 ; RRID:Addgene_84740)
