>Addgene plasmid #84740 | pY109 (lenti-LbCpf1) | addgene partial sequence | sequence record 165197 | cPPT-F 5'-gggaaagaatagtagacataatag-3'
AAAGAATTACAAAAACAAATTACAAAAATTCAAAATTTTCGGGTTTATTACAGGGACAGCAGAGATCCAG
TTTGGTTAATTTAATTAAAAAAAGAGACGATATATCGTCTCCATCTACACTTAGTAGAAATTACGGTGTT
TCGTCCTTTCCACAAGATATATAAAGCCAAGAAATCGAAATACTTTCAAGTTACGGTAAGCATATGATAG
TCCATTTTAAAACATAATTTTAAAACTGCAAACTACCCAAGAAATTATTACTTTCTACGTCACGTATTTT
GTACTAATATCTTTGTGTTTACAGTCAAATTAATTCCAATTATCTCTCTAACAGCCTTGTATCGTATATG
CAAATATGAAGGAATCATGGGAAATAGGCCCTCTTCTCGAGAGGTCTTGAAAGGAGTGGGAATTGGCTCC
GGTGCCCGTCAGTGGGCAGAGCGCACATCGCCCACAGTCCCCGAGAAGTTGGGGGGAGGGGTCGGCAATT
GATCCGGTGCCTAGAGAAGGTGGCGCGGGGTAAACTGGGAAAGTGATGTCGTGTACTGGCTCCGCCTTTT
TCCCGAGGGTGGGGGAGAACCGTATATAAGTGCAGTAGTCGCCGTGAACGTTCTTTTTCGCAACGGGTTT
GCCGCCAGAACACAGGTCCGGTGCCACCATGGCCCCAAAGAA
