>Addgene plasmid #84740 | pY109 (lenti-LbCpf1) | addgene partial sequence | sequence record 165198 | JBS21 5'-TCGTAGAAGGGGAGGTTGCG-3'
GGCGGGCACCCCGGCGCGCTCGGCCGCCTCCACTCCGGGGAGCACGACGGCGCTGCCCAGACCCTTGCCC
TGGTGGTCGGGCGAGACTCCGACGGTGGCCAGGAACCACGCGGGCTCCTTGGGCCGGTGCGGCGCCAGGA
GGCCTTCCATCTGTTGCTGCGCGGCCAGCCGGGAACCGCTCAACTCGGCCATGCGCGGGCCGATCTCGGC
GAACACCGCCCCCGCTTCGACGCTCTCCGGCGTGGTCCAGACCGCCACCGCGGCGCCGTCGTCCGCGACC
CACACCTTGCCGATGTCGAGCCCGACGCGCGTGAGGAAGAGTTCTTGCAGCTCGGTGACCCGCTCGATGT
GGCGGTCCGGATCGACGGTGTGGCGCGTGGCGGGGTAGTCGGCGAACGCGGCGGCGAGGGTGCGTACGGC
CCTGGGGACGTCGTCGCGGGTGGCGAGGCGCACCGTGGGCTTGTACTCGGTCGGTCCAGGATTCTCTTCG
ACATCTCCGGCTTGTTTCAGCAGAGAGAAGTTTGTTGCGCCGGATCCGGCATAGTCGGGGACATCATATG
GGTATGCATAATCAGGCACGTCGTAGGGATAAGCGTAATCTGGAACATCGTATGGGTAGGATCCCTTTTT
CTTTTTTGCCTGGCCGGCCTTTTTCGTGGCCGCCGGCCTTTTGTGCTTCACGCTGGTCTGGGCGTACTCC
AGCCACTCCTTGTTAGAGATGGCGATCTTCACCTTATCCAGCTTCTCGTCCTCGGCCTTCTTGAACTGGC
CGATGGCCCACAGCACCTTTCTGGCGATGTTATAGGCGCCATTGGCGTCGGCGTTCTTTGGCAGGATGGC
ATTCTCCTGGGCCTCATAGTTCCGGCTATCGTAGAAGATGCCGTCGGAGTTCTTCACAGGGCTGATCAGA
AAATCCACGTCGGTGCGGCCTGTGATGCTGTTCCGCATCTGCAGCATCAGGCTCATCAGGGCCATAAAGC
TAGAGTAGAAGGCCTTGTCGGACTGCTCGCACAGCAG
