>Addgene plasmid #84740 | pY109 (lenti-LbCpf1) | addgene partial sequence | sequence record 165967 | EF1a-F_alt 5'-gccgtgaacgttctttttc-3'
CAGGTCCGGTGCCACCATGGCCCCAAAGAAGAAGCGGAAGGTCGGTATCCACGGAGTCCCAGCAGCCAGC
AAGCTGGAGAAGTTTACAAACTGCTACTCCCTGTCTAAGACCCTGAGGTTCAAGGCCATCCCTGTGGGCA
AGACCCAGGAGAACATCGACAATAAGCGGCTGCTGGTGGAGGACGAGAAGAGAGCCGAGGATTATAAGGG
CGTGAAGAAGCTGCTGGATCGCTACTATCTGTCTTTTATCAACGACGTGCTGCACAGCATCAAGCTGAAG
AATCTGAACAATTACATCAGCCTGTTCCGGAAGAAAACCAGAACCGAGAAGGAGAATAAGGAGCTGGAGA
ACCTGGAGATCAATCTGCGGAAGGAGATCGCCAAGGCCTTCAAGGGCAACGAGGGCTACAAGTCCCTGTT
TAAGAAGGATATCATCGAGACAATCCTGCCAGAGTTCCTGGACGATAAGGACGAGATCGCCCTGGTGAAC
AGCTTCAATGGCTTTACCACAGCCTTCACCGGCTTCTTTGATAACAGAGAGAATATGTTTTCCGAGGAGG
CCAAGAGCACATCCATCGCCTTCAGGTGTATCAACGAGAATCTGACCCGCTACATCTCTAATATGGACAT
CTTCGAGAAGGTGGACGCCATCTTTGATAAGCACGAGGTGCAGGAGATCAAGGAGAAGATCCTGAACAGC
GACTATGATGTGGAGGATTTCTTTGAGGGCGAGTTCTTTAACTTTGTGCTGACACAGGAGGGCATCGACG
TGTATAACGCCATCATCGGCGGCTTCGTGACCGAGAGCGGCGAGAAGATCAAGGGCCTGAACGAGTACAT
CAACCTGTATAATCAGAAAACCAAGCAGAAGCTGCCTAAGTTTAAGCCACTGTATAAGCAGGTGCTGAGC
GATCGGGAGTCTCTGAGCTTCTACGGCGAGGGCTATACATCCGATGAGGAGGTGCTGGAGGTGTTTAGAA
ACACCCTGAACAAGAACAGCGAGATCTTCAGCTCCATCAAGAAGCTG
